Addgene plasmid #19355: pFA6a-natMX6-Purg1-3FLAG
Depositing lab: Eishi Noguchi. Depositing organization: Drexel University. Publication: A vector system for genomic FLAG epitope-tagging in Schizosaccharomyces pombe. Noguchi C, Garabedian MV, Malik M, Noguchi E. Biotechnol J. 2008 Oct;3(9-10):1280-5. doi: 10.1002/biot.200800140. PubMed 18729046.
Backbone
  Vector backbone: pFA6a-natMX6-P3nmt1-3FLAG
  Backbone size w/o insert (bp): 4000
  Vector type: Yeast Expression
  Selectable markers: nourseothricin
Growth in bacteria
  Bacterial resistance: Ampicillin, 100 μg/mL
  Growth temperature: 37°C
  Growth strain: DH5alpha
  Copy number: Unknown
Gene/Insert
  Gene/Insert name: urg1 promoter
  Species: S. pombe (fission yeast)
  Insert size (bp): 700
  Cloning method: Restriction Enzyme; 5′ cloning site BglII (unknown if destroyed); 3′ cloning site PmeI (unknown if destroyed)
  Sequencing primers: 5′ n/a
Terms and licenses: Academic/Nonprofit Terms; Industry Terms: Not Available to Industry
How to cite: pFA6a-natMX6-Purg1-3FLAG was a gift from Eishi Noguchi (Addgene plasmid # 19355 ; http://n2t.net/addgene:19355 ; RRID:Addgene_19355)
