[The description below was written by a language model from this plasmid's Addgene catalogue record and pLannotate feature annotations shown in this document.]
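Description:
pFA6a-natMX6-Purg1-3FLAG is a fission yeast (Schizosaccharomyces pombe) tagging and promoter-replacement module plasmid of the pFA6a family, derived from pFA6a-natMX6-P3nmt1-3FLAG by placing an approximately 700 bp urg1 promoter fragment between the BglII and PmeI sites. The name of the parent suggests that this fragment takes the place of the nmt1-type promoter. The plasmid is about 4.7 kb and is maintained in E. coli through a high-copy ColE1/pUC-type origin and the β-lactamase gene for ampicillin selection. No yeast replication origin is annotated. This fits a plasmid that supplies a cassette for chromosomal integration rather than one that replicates episomally in yeast. SP6 and T7 promoters flank the module, as is usual in pFA6a backbones, and the short bom, rop and lacI fragments are backbone remnants with no evident functional role.

The payload has three parts. The natMX6 marker, which confers nourseothricin resistance in yeast, is oriented opposite to the rest of the cassette. Next is the urg1 promoter, which gives rapid uracil-inducible transcription in S. pombe. It is followed by FLAG epitope sequence, annotated as partial FLAG and 3xFLAG matches that together correspond to the triple tag in the plasmid name. An S. cerevisiae ADH1 terminator lies downstream of the tag.

The associated publication describes a vector system for genomic FLAG epitope tagging in fission yeast. In that context the promoter-tag arrangement is suited to integration upstream of a chromosomal gene, which would put the gene under urg1 control with an N-terminal 3xFLAG tag, with integrants selected on nourseothricin. The record does not detail the amplification or targeting strategy.
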