Features (pLannotate 1.2.2; 13 found; start..end, strand, type, name):
      1..19      -  promoter       SP6 promoter: promoter for bacteriophage SP6 RNA polymerase
     82..133     -  misc_feature   bom (fragment): basis of mobility region from pBR322
    235..270     -  CDS            rop (fragment): Rop protein, which maintains plasmids at low copy number; rop
    365..469     +  promoter       AmpR promoter: bla
    470..1330    +  CDS            AmpR: β-lactamase; bla; confers resistance to ampicillin, carbenicillin, and related antibiotics
   1501..2089    +  rep_origin     ori: high-copy-number ColE1/pMB1/pBR322/pUC origin of replication
   2272..2325    +  CDS            lacI (fragment): lac repressor; lacI; The lac repressor binds to the lac operator to inhibit transcription in E. coli. This inhibition can be relieved by adding lactose or isopropyl-β-D-thiogalactopyranoside (IPTG).
   2347..2365    +  promoter       T7 promoter: promoter for bacteriophage T7 RNA polymerase
   2470..3592    -  gene           natMX6: yeast selectable marker conferring nourseothricin resistance
   3638..4312    +  promoter       urg1 promoter: urg1 promoter from Schizosaccharomyces pombe, conferring rapid uracil-induced expression
   4349..4369    +  CDS            FLAG (fragment): FLAG® epitope tag, followed by an enterokinase cleavage site
   4370..4413    +  CDS            3xFLAG (fragment): three tandem FLAG® epitope tags
   4441..4628    +  terminator     ADH1 terminator: S. cerevisiae ADH1; transcription terminator for the S. cerevisiae alcohol dehydrogenase 1 (ADH1) gene
>Addgene plasmid #19355 | pFA6a-natMX6-Purg1-3FLAG | depositor full sequence | sequence record 9010 | Author sequence
TCTATAGTGTCACCTAAATCGTATGTGTATGATACATAAGGTTATGTATTAATTGTAGCCGCGTTCTAAC
GACAATATGTCCATATGGTGCACTCTCAGTACAATCTGCTCTGATGCCGCATAGTTAAGCCAGCCCCGAC
ACCCGCCAACACCCGCTGACGCGCCCTGACGGGCTTGTCTGCTCCCGGCATCCGCTTACAGACAAGCTGT
GACCGTCTCCGGGAGCTGCATGTGTCAGAGGTTTTCACCGTCATCACCGAAACGCGCGAGACGAAAGGGC
CTCGTGATACGCCTATTTTTATAGGTTAATGTCATGATAATAATGGTTTCTTAGACGTCAGGTGGCACTT
TTCGGGGAAATGTGCGCGGAACCCCTATTTGTTTATTTTTCTAAATACATTCAAATATGTATCCGCTCAT
GAGACAATAACCCTGATAAATGCTTCAATAATATTGAAAAAGGAAGAGTATGAGTATTCAACATTTCCGT
GTCGCCCTTATTCCCTTTTTTGCGGCATTTTGCCTTCCTGTTTTTGCTCACCCAGAAACGCTGGTGAAAG
TAAAAGATGCTGAAGATCAGTTGGGTGCACGAGTGGGTTACATCGAACTGGATCTCAACAGCGGTAAGAT
CCTTGAGAGTTTTCGCCCCGAAGAACGTTTTCCAATGATGAGCACTTTTAAAGTTCTGCTATGTGGCGCG
GTATTATCCCGTATTGACGCCGGGCAAGAGCAACTCGGTCGCCGCATACACTATTCTCAGAATGACTTGG
TTGAGTACTCACCAGTCACAGAAAAGCATCTTACGGATGGCATGACAGTAAGAGAATTATGCAGTGCTGC
CATAACCATGAGTGATAACACTGCGGCCAACTTACTTCTGACAACGATCGGAGGACCGAAGGAGCTAACC
GCTTTTTTGCACAACATGGGGGATCATGTAACTCGCCTTGATCGTTGGGAACCGGAGCTGAATGAAGCCA
TACCAAACGACGAGCGTGACACCACGATGCCTGTAGCAATGGCAACAACGTTGCGCAAACTATTAACTGG
CGAACTACTTACTCTAGCTTCCCGGCAACAATTAATAGACTGGATGGAGGCGGATAAAGTTGCAGGACCA
CTTCTGCGCTCGGCCCTTCCGGCTGGCTGGTTTATTGCTGATAAATCTGGAGCCGGTGAGCGTGGGTCTC
GCGGTATCATTGCAGCACTGGGGCCAGATGGTAAGCCCTCCCGTATCGTAGTTATCTACACGACGGGGAG
TCAGGCAACTATGGATGAACGAAATAGACAGATCGCTGAGATAGGTGCCTCACTGATTAAGCATTGGTAA
CTGTCAGACCAAGTTTACTCATATATACTTTAGATTGATTTAAAACTTCATTTTTAATTTAAAAGGATCT
AGGTGAAGATCCTTTTTGATAATCTCATGACCAAAATCCCTTAACGTGAGTTTTCGTTCCACTGAGCGTC
AGACCCCGTAGAAAAGATCAAAGGATCTTCTTGAGATCCTTTTTTTCTGCGCGTAATCTGCTGCTTGCAA
ACAAAAAAACCACCGCTACCAGCGGTGGTTTGTTTGCCGGATCAAGAGCTACCAACTCTTTTTCCGAAGG
TAACTGGCTTCAGCAGAGCGCAGATACCAAATACTGTCCTTCTAGTGTAGCCGTAGTTAGGCCACCACTT
CAAGAACTCTGTAGCACCGCCTACATACCTCGCTCTGCTAATCCTGTTACCAGTGGCTGCTGCCAGTGGC
GATAAGTCGTGTCTTACCGGGTTGGACTCAAGACGATAGTTACCGGATAAGGCGCAGCGGTCGGGCTGAA
CGGGGGGTTCGTGCACACAGCCCAGCTTGGAGCGAACGACCTACACCGAACTGAGATACCTACAGCGTGA
GCATTGAGAAAGCGCCACGCTTCCCGAAGGGAGAAAGGCGGACAGGTATCCGGTAAGCGGCAGGGTCGGA
ACAGGAGAGCGCACGAGGGAGCTTCCAGGGGGAAACGCCTGGTATCTTTATAGTCCTGTCGGGTTTCGCC
ACCTCTGACTTGAGCGTCGATTTTTGTGATGCTCGTCAGGGGGGCGGAGCCTATGGAAAAACGCCAGCAA
CGCGGCCTTTTTACGGTTCCTGGCCTTTTGCTGGCCTTTTGCTCACATGTTCTTTCCTGCGTTATCCCCT
GATTCTGTGGATAACCGTATTACCGCCTTTGAGTGAGCTGATACCGCTCGCCGCAGCCGAACGACCGAGC
GCAGCGAGTCAGTGAGCGAGGAAGCGGAAGAGCGCCCAATACGCAAACCGCCTCTCCCCGCGCGTTGGCC
GATTCATTAATGCAGGTTAACCTGGCTTATCGAAATTAATACGACTCACTATAGGGAGACCGGCAGATCC
GCGGCCGCATAGGCCACTAGTGGATCTGATATCATCGATGAATTCGAGCTCGTTTAAACTGGATGGCGGC
GTTAGTATCGAATCGACAGCAGTATAGCGACCAGCATTCACATACGATTGACGCATGATATTACTTTCTG
CGCACTTAACTTCGCATCTGGGCAGATGATGTCGAGGCGAAAAAAAATATAAATCACGCTAACATTTGAT
TAAAATAGAACAACTACAATATAAAAAAACTATACAAATGACAAGTTCTTGAAAACAAGAATCTTTTTAT
TGTCAGTACTGATTAGGGGCAGGGCATGCTCATGTAGAGCGCCTGCCGCTCGCCGTCCGAGGCGGTGCCG
TCGTACAGGGCGGTGTCCAGGCCGCAGAGGGTGAACCCCATCCGCCGGTACGCGTGGATCGCCGGTGCGT
TGACGTTGGTGACCTCCAGCCAGAGGTGCCCGGCGCCCCGCTCGCCGGCGAACTCCGTCGCGAGCCCCAT
CAACGCGCGCCCGACCCCGTGCCCCCGGTGCTCCGGGGCGACCTCGATGTCCTCGACGGTCAGCCGGCGG
TTCCACGCCGAGTACGAGATGACCACGAAGCCCGCCAGGTCGCCGTCGTCCCCGTACGCGACGAACGTCC
GGGAGTCCGGGTCGCCGTCCTCCCCGTCGTCCGATTCGTCGTCCGATTCGTCGTCGGGGAACACCTTGGT
CAGGGGCGGGTCCACCGGCACCTCCCGCAGGGTGAAGCCGTCCCCGGTGGCGGTGACGCGGAAGACGGTG
TCGGTGGTGAAGGACCCATCCAGTGCCTCGATGGCCTCGGCGTCCCCCGGGACACTGGTGCGGTACCGGT
AAGCCGTGTCGTCAAGAGTGGTACCCATGGTTGTTTATGTTCGGATGTGATGTGAGAACTGTATCCTAGC
AAGATTTTAAAAGGAAGTATATGAAAGAAGAACCTCAGTGGCAAATCCTAACCTTTTATATTTCTCTACA
GGGGCGCGGCGTGGGGACAATTCAACGCGTCTGTGAGGGGAGCGTTTCCCTGCTCGCAGGTCTGCAGCGA
GGAGCCGTAATTTTTGCTTCGCGCCGTGCGGCCATCAAAATGTATGGATGCAAATGATTATACATGGGGA
TGTATGGGCTAAATGTACGGGCGACAGTCACATCATGCCCCTGAGCTGCGCACGTCAAGACTGTCAAGGA
GGGTATTCTGGGCCTCCATGTCGCTGGCCGGGTGACCCGGCGGGGACGAGGCAAGCTAAACAGATCTCGA
TTAGCGTGACACGGATTATTATTTTTATATCCTACGTAAAAAAGAATTTCGAACTAGAATGTGTGGCAAA
CGCCTTCACTACTGACTATTACGAATTGTATAAATACAAAGCCGTGGAAATAGAAACCATCTTTTCGATC
GTTCTTTGAATACTTGTAAGAATGATGTTCTATTCTTTTCCTGTAAATGGGAATATTTGCTTACTGACAT
CAACCAATTCCAATTGTTTACATTACAAAAAAATTTTTTTTCTTCTAAACAATGACTTGCGTCGGCTATT
GCCCGCGGTAGCGCCGCTCGAGAACATGCGTGCACGACCCTTCCCCGCGACTTCGTAAGGTCTAAGAAGG
CGCAACGATGTAAACAAGGTATTGTTTTCGGTTCGCTGACGAGGAAGTGCCCGCGGCAAGTCCGCGTGGT
ATCTGGTATCATGCGAGCTAGCGCTTTCATTGATAGTATCTGGAAGGCTATAAATAAGGGAGGAAATCCA
TACGGTTCAACATCAATTGCAAAGGTTTCATTCATTACTTTAGCTGCCTTACTCAATTCACTTTGTTTAA
AGGCTAATTTTGTGAAACGAATTTCTTTCTACCCATTGAACATTCGTTTGTCATTTTTCTTGTTGTTTTA
CTTATCCGTTTTCTTCAATTACTAAATTAGAACTAATTCAATATGCTTGCCACTGAACAAAGGTTAATTA
ATATGGACTACAAGGACGACGATGACAAGGATTACAAAGATGACGACGATAAGGACTATAAGGACGATGA
TGATAAATAGGGCGCGCCACTTCTAAATAAGCGAATTTCTTATGATTTATGATTTTTATTATTAAATAAG
TTATAAAAAAAATAAGTGTATACAAATTTTAAAGTGACTCTTAGGTTTTAAAACGAAAATTCTTATTCTT
GAGTAACTCTTTCCTGTAGGTCAGGTTGCTTTCTCAGGTATAGTATGAGGTCGCTCTTATTGACCACACC
TCTACCGGCAGATCCGCTAGGGATAACAGGGTAATATAGATCCGTCGACCTGCAGCGTACGAAGCTTCAG
CTGGCGGCCGCGT
