>Addgene plasmid #19355 | pFA6a-natMX6-Purg1-3FLAG | addgene partial sequence | sequence record 25116 | SP6 5'-ATTTAGGTGACACTATAG-3'
CGAGCTCGTCGCTGCGGGTCGACGGATCTATATTACCCTGTTATCCCTAGCGGATCTGCCGGTAGAGGTG
TGGTCAATAAGAGCGACCTCATACTATACCTGAGAAAGCAACCTGACCTACAGGAAAGAGTTACTCAAGA
ATAAGAATTTTCGTTTTAAAACCTAAGAGTCACTTTAAAATTTGTATACACTTATTTTTTTTATAACTTA
TTTAATAATAAAAATCATAAATCATAAGAAATTCGCTTATTTAGAAGTGGCGCGCCCTATTTATCATCAT
CGTCCTTATAGTCCTTATCGTCGTCATCTTTGTAATCCTTGTCATCGTCGTCCTTGTAGTCCATATTAAT
TAACCTTTGTTCAGTGGCAAGCATATTGAATTAGTTCTAATTTAGTAATTGAAGAAAACGGATAAGTAAA
ACAACAAGAAAAATGACAAACGAATGTTCAATGGGTAGAAAGAAATTCGTTTCACAAAATTAGCCTTTAA
ACAAAGTGAATTGAGTAAGGCAGCTAAAGTAATGAATGAAACCTTTGCAATTGATGTTGAACCGTATGGA
TTTCCTCCCTTATTTATAGCCTTCCAGATACTATCAATGAAAGCGCTAGCTCGCATGATACCAGATACCA
CGCGGACTTGCCGCGGGCACTTCCTCGTCAGCGAACCGAAAACAATACCTTGTTTACATCGTTGCGCCTT
CTTAGACCTTACGAAGTCGCGGGGAAGGGTCGTGCACGCATGTTCTCGAGCGGCGCTACCGCGGGCAATA
GCCGACGCAGGTCATTGTTTAGAAGAAAAAAAATTTTTTTGTATGTAACCATNGGATGGGNGNGCNGG
